Addgene plasmid #177058: pEPQD1CB0768
Purpose: MoClo Level 1, position 4, transcriptional unit for transient expression of 7-deoxyloganic acid hydroxylase (Cr7-DLH) from Catharanthus roseus driven by 35S promoter; contains a chloroplast transit peptide
Depositing lab: Nicola Patron. Depositing organization: Earlham Institute. Publication: Reconstitution of monoterpene indole alkaloid biosynthesis in genome engineered Nicotiana benthamiana. Dudley QM, Jo S, Guerrero DAS, Chhetry M, Smedley MA, Harwood WA, Sherden NH, O'Connor SE, Caputi L, Patron NJ. Commun Biol. 2022 Sep 10;5(1):949. doi: 10.1038/s42003-022-03904-w. PubMed 36088516.
Backbone
  Vector backbone: pICH47761
  Vector type: Synthetic Biology
Growth in bacteria
  Bacterial resistance: Ampicillin, 100 μg/mL
  Growth temperature: 37°C
  Growth strain: DH5alpha
  Copy number: High Copy
Gene/Insert
  Gene/Insert name: 7-deoxyloganic acid hydroxylase (Cr7-DLH) from Catharanthus roseus (alt name: P4_35SshortTMV-cTP_Cr7DLH-35Sterm)
  Species: Other
  Cloning method: Restriction Enzyme; 5′ cloning site Unknown (unknown if destroyed); 3′ cloning site Unknown (unknown if destroyed)
  Sequencing primers: 5′ CTGGTGGCAGGATATATTGTGGTG; 3′ GAACCCTGTGGTTGGCATGCACATAC
Terms and licenses: Academic/Nonprofit Terms; Industry Terms: Not Available to Industry
How to cite: pEPQD1CB0768 was a gift from Nicola Patron (Addgene plasmid # 177058 ; http://n2t.net/addgene:177058 ; RRID:Addgene_177058)
