[The description below was written by a language model from this plasmid's Addgene catalogue record and pLannotate feature annotations shown in this document.]
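Description:
pEPQD1CB0768 is a MoClo (Golden Gate modular cloning) Level 1 plasmid built in the pICH47761 acceptor backbone, which places the assembled transcriptional unit at position 4 for later assembly into multigene constructs. It is a binary-type vector. The cargo lies between nopaline C58 left and right T-DNA border repeats, so it can be delivered into plant cells by Agrobacterium. The backbone carries both a high-copy ColE1/pUC-type origin for propagation in E. coli and the broad-host-range incP oriV with its replication initiator gene trfA, which support maintenance in Agrobacterium. Selection in bacteria is by ampicillin/carbenicillin resistance from the β-lactamase gene under its own promoter. A very short TetR fragment is also annotated and appears to be a backbone remnant.

The T-DNA holds a single expression cassette. A short form of the cauliflower mosaic virus 35S promoter provides strong constitutive transcription, and the tobacco mosaic virus Ω leader follows it as a translational enhancer. The coding region begins with a fragment of the Nicotiana benthamiana Rubisco small subunit (rbcS), which serves as the chloroplast transit peptide. This is fused to 7-deoxyloganic acid hydroxylase (Cr7-DLH, also known as CYP72A224) from Catharanthus roseus, and the CaMV 35S polyadenylation signal/terminator ends the unit. The transit peptide is intended to direct this cytochrome P450 of the iridoid pathway to the chloroplast. The plasmid is intended for transient expression in plants and was deposited with work on reconstituting monoterpene indole alkaloid biosynthesis in Nicotiana benthamiana. It can be used on its own or combined with other pathway-enzyme units.
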