Features (pLannotate 1.2.2; 14 found; start..end, strand, type, name):
    122..146     +  misc_feature   LB T-DNA repeat: left border repeat from nopaline C58 T-DNA
    332..677     +  promoter       CaMV 35S promoter: strong constitutive promoter from cauliflower mosaic virus
    629..675     +  promoter       minimal CaMV 35S promoter: minimal 35S promoter from cauliflower mosaic virus
    706..759     +  misc_feature   TMV Ω: translational enhancer from the tobacco mosaic virus 5'-leader sequence (Gallie et al., 1988)
    768..950     +  CDS            rbcS (fragment): RBS_NICBE - Experimental evidence at protein level: Swiss-Prot protein existence level 1. (Microbial infection) Required for tobamovirus movement (e.g. tobacco mosaic virus (TMV)). From Nicotiana benthamiana.
    945..2507    +  CDS            7DLH: 7DLH_CATRO - Also known as CYP72A224 From Catharanthus roseus (Madagascar periwinkle) (Vinca rosea).
   2545..2719    +  polyA_signal   CaMV poly(A) signal: cauliflower mosaic virus polyadenylation signal
   2764..2788    +  misc_feature   RB T-DNA repeat: right border repeat from nopaline C58 T-DNA
   2900..2920    -  CDS            TetR (fragment): tetracycline resistance regulatory protein; tetR
   2947..4092    -  CDS            trfA: TRFA_ECOLX - Experimental evidence at protein level: Swiss-Prot protein existence level 1. Also involved in plasmid copy number control, promoting intermolecular coupling of protein bound iterons at oriV, which inhibits replication initiation. From Escherichia coli.
   4428..5016    -  rep_origin     ori: high-copy-number ColE1/pMB1/pBR322/pUC origin of replication
   5187..6047    -  CDS            AmpR: β-lactamase; bla; confers resistance to ampicillin, carbenicillin, and related antibiotics
   6048..6152    -  promoter       AmpR promoter: bla
   6239..30      -  rep_origin     oriV (across the origin): incP origin of replication
>Addgene plasmid #177058 | pEPQD1CB0768 | addgene full sequence | sequence record 349513 | Addgene NGS Result
GCGGCGAGGGCAACCAGCCCGGTGAGCGTCGCAAAGGAGATCCTGATCTGACTGATGGGCTGCCTGTATC
GAGTGGTGATTTTGTGCCGAGCTGCCGGTCGGGGAGCTGTTGGCTGGCTGGTGGCAGGATATATTGTGGT
GTAAACAAATTGACGCTTAGACAACTTAATAACACATTGCGGACGTTTTTAATGTACTGGGGTGGATGCA
GTGGGCCCCACTCTGTGAAGACAATTACGAATTCCCATGGGGAGGTCAACATGGTGGAGCACGACACTCT
GGTCTACTCCAAAAATGTCAAAGATACAGTCTCAGAAGATCAAAGGGCTATTGAGACTTTTCAACAAAGG
ATAATTTCGGGAAACCTCCTCGGATTCCATTGCCCAGCTATCTGTCACTTCATCGAAAGGACAGTAGAAA
AGGAAGGTGGCTCCTACAAATGCCATCATTGCGATAAAGGAAAGGCTATCATTCAAGATCTCTCTGCCGA
CAGTGGTCCCAAAGATGGACCCCCACCCACGAGGAGCATCGTGGAAAAAGAAGAGGTTCCAACCACGTCT
ACAAAGCAAGTGGATTGATGTGACATCTCCACTGACGTAAGGGATGACGCACAATCCCACTATCCTTCGC
AAGACCCTTCCTCTATATAAGGAAGTTCATTTCATTTGGAGAGGACACGCTACTGTATAAGAGCTCATTT
TTACAACAATTACCAACAACAACAAACAACAAACAACATTACAATTACATTTACAATTATCGATAACATG
GCTTCTTCTATGCTTTCTTCTGCTGCTGTTGTTGCTACTCGTGCTAGTGCTGCTCAAGCTAGTATGGTTG
CTCCTTTTACTGGACTTAAGTCTGCTGCTTCTTTTCCTGTTACTAGAAAGCAAAACAACCTTGATATTAC
TTCTATTGCTAGTAACGGAGGAAGAGTTCGAGCAATGGAATTGAACTTCAAATCAATTATTTTCTTGGTT
TTTGTTAGTCTAACCCTTTACTGGGTCTATAGAATCTTGGATTGGGTATGGTTTAAGCCCAAGAAGCTGG
AAAAATGCTTAAGAGAACAAGGGTTTAAGGGAAATCCTTACAGATTGTTCTTGGGAGATCAGTATGATAG
TGGAAAATTGATCAGACAAGCCTTGACTAAACCTATTGGTGTTGAAGAAGATGTTAAGAAACGAATTGTA
CCTCATATACTCAAAACTGTTGGGACTCATGGCAAGAAGTCTTTTATGTGGGTTGGAAGAATACCAAGGG
TGAATATCACAGATCCAGAGCTGATTAAAGAGGTCTTAACAAAATACTATAAGTTCCAGAAGAATCATCA
TGATCTTGACCCAATTACCAAATTGCTTTTGACTGGAATTGGAAGCTTAGAAGGTGACCCTTGGGCTAAA
CGCCGAAAAATCATCAATGCTGCTTTTCACTTTGAAAAGTTAAAGCTTATGCTTCCTGCATTCTATTTGA
GTTGCCGTGATATGGTGACAAAATGGGATAATAAGGTCCCTGAAGGAGGATCAGCAGAGGTGGATGTGTG
GCATGATATTGAAACCTTAACTGGAGATGTAATTTCAAGAACATTATTTGGAAGTAACTTCGAGGAAGGG
AGAAGAATATTTGAACTCATGAAAGAACTTACTGCTCTTACTATTGATGTCATTCGCTCGGTTTATATCC
CTGGACAGAGGTTTCTTCCAACTAAGAGGAACAATAGGATGAGAGCAATTGACAAAGAAGTTAGAGTAAG
AATAACAGAAATTATCAATAAGAAAATGAAGGTAATGAAATCAGGAGAAGCAGCAAGTGCTGCTGATGAT
TTTTTGGGAATATTGTTGGAATGCAATCTGAATGAAATAAAGGAGCAAGGAAATAACAAAAGTGCTGGAA
TGACTATTGGAGAGATTATTGGTGAGTGCAAACTCTTCTATTTTGCTGGCCAGGACACTACCTCGACTTT
ACTCGTGTGGACAATGGTCCTCTTGTCTAGATTCCCCGAATGGCAAACTCGTGCCAGAGAAGAAGTTTTT
CAAGTCTTTGGTAATAAAACCCCGGACTATGATGGTATCAGCCATCTTAAAGTTATAACGATGATCTTGT
ACGAGGTTTTGAGGTTATATACTCCAGTGGCTGAACTGACAAAAGTGGCTCATGAAGCTACACAACTGGG
AAAATACTTCATTCCAGCGGGCGTGCAGCTAATGATGCCACAAATCCTACTTCATCATGACCCTGAAATA
TGGGGTGAAGATGTAATGGAGTTCAAACCAGAAAGATTTGCAGAGGGAGTTCTCAAGGCAACTAAGAGCC
AAGGCTCTTTTTTTCCATTTAGCTTGGGACCAAGAATGTGCATTGGCCAAAACTTTGCTCTATTGGAAGC
CAAAATGGCAATGTCTCTAATCTTGCGTAGATTTTCTTTCGAGCTTTCTCCCTCCTATGTTCATGCTCCT
TTCACTCTCATCACAATGCAACCCCAATATGGTGCTCATTTGATTCTGCACAAACTCTAAGCTTCTCTAG
CTAGAGTCGATCGACAAGCTCGAGTTTCTCCATAATAATGTGTGAGTAGTTCCCAGATAAGGGAATTAGG
GTTCCTATAGGGTTTCGCTCATGTGTTGAGCATATAAGAAACCCTTAGTATGTATTTGTATTTGTAAAAT
ACTTCTATCAATAAAATTTCTAATTCCTAAAACCAAAATCCAGTACTAAAATCCAGATCGCTCAGATTGT
CTTCTGCACGAAGTGGTTTAAACTATCAGTGTTTGACAGGATATATTGGCGGGTAAACCTAAGAGAAAAG
AGCGTTTATTAGAATAATCGGATATTTAAAAGGGCGTGAAAAGGTTTATCCGTTCGTCCATTTGTATGTG
CATGCCAACCACAGGGTTCCCCAGATCAGGCGCTGGCTGCTGAACCCCCAGCCGGAACTGACCCCACAAG
GCCCTAGCGTTTGCAATGCACCAGGTCATCATTGACCCAGGCGTGTTCCACCAGGCCGCTGCCTCGCAAC
TCTTCGCAGGCTTCGCCGACCTGCTCGCGCCACTTCTTCACGCGGGTGGAATCCGATCCGCACATGAGGC
GGAAGGTTTCCAGCTTGAGCGGGTACGGCTCCCGGTGCGAGCTGAAATAGTCGAACATCCGTCGGGCCGT
CGGCGACAGCTTGCGGTACTTCTCCCATATGAATTTCGTGTAGTGGTCGCCAGCAAACAGCACGACGATT
TCCTCGTCGATCAGGACCTGGCAACGGGACGTTTTCTTGCCACGGTCCAGGACGCGGAAGCGGTGCAGCA
GCGACACCGATTCCAGGTGCCCAACGCGGTCGGACGTGAAGCCCATCGCCGTCGCCTGTAGGCGCGACAG
GCATTCCTCGGCCTTCGTGTAATACCGGCCATTGATCGACCAGCCCAGGTCCTGGCAAAGCTCGTAGAAC
GTGAAGGTGATCGGCTCGCCGATAGGGGTGCGCTTCGCGTACTCCAACACCTGCTGCCACACCAGTTCGT
CATCGTCGGCCCGCAGCTCGACGCCGGTGTAGGTGATCTTCACGTCCTTGTTGACGTGGAAAATGACCTT
GTTTTGCAGCGCCTCGCGCGGGATTTTCTTGTTGCGCGTGGTGAACAGGGCAGAGCGGGCCGTGTCGTTT
GGCATCGCTCGCATCGTGTCCGGCCACGGCGCAATATCGAACAAGGAAAGCTGCATTTCCTTGATCTGCT
GCTTCGTGTGTTTCAGCAACGCGGCCTGCTTGGCCTCGCTGACCTGTTTTGCCAGGTCCTCGCCGGCGGT
TTTTCGCTTCTTGGTCGTCATAGTTCCTCGCGTGTCGATGGTCATCGACTTCGCCAAACCTGCCGCCTCC
TGTTCAAGACGACGCGAACGCTCCACGGCGGCCGATGGCGCGGGCAGGGCAGGGGGAGCCAGTTGCACGC
TGTCGCGCTCGATCTTGGCCGTAGCTTGCTGGACCATCGAGCCGACGGACTGGAAGGTTTCGCGGGGCGC
ACGCATGACGGTGCGGCTTGCGATGGTTTCGGCATCCTCGGCGGAAAACCCCGCGTCGATCAGTTCTTGC
CTGTATGCCTTCCGGTCAAACGTCCGATTCATTCACCCTCCTTGCGGGATTGCCCCGACTCACGCCGGGG
CAATGTGCCCTTATTCCTGATTTGACCCGCCTGGTGCCTTGGTGTCCAGATAATCCACCTTATCGGCAAT
GAAGTCGGTCCCGTAGACCGTCTGGCCGTCCTTCTCGTACTTGGTATTCCGAATCTTGCCCTGCACGAAT
ACCAGCGACCCCTTGCCCAAATACTTGCCGTGGGCCTCGGCCTGAGAGCCAAAACACTTGATGCGGAAGA
AGTCGGTGCGCTCCTGCTTGTCGCCGGCATCGTTGCGCCACATCTAGGATCTGCCAGGAACCGTAAAAAG
GCCGCGTTGCTGGCGTTTTTCCATAGGCTCCGCCCCCCTGACGAGCATCACAAAAATCGACGCTCAAGTC
AGAGGTGGCGAAACCCGACAGGACTATAAAGATACCAGGCGTTTCCCCCTGGAAGCTCCCTCGTGCGCTC
TCCTGTTCCGACCCTGCCGCTTACCGGATACCTGTCCGCCTTTCTCCCTTCGGGAAGCGTGGCGCTTTCT
CATAGCTCACGCTGTAGGTATCTCAGTTCGGTGTAGGTCGTTCGCTCCAAGCTGGGCTGTGTGCACGAAC
CCCCCGTTCAGCCCGACCGCTGCGCCTTATCCGGTAACTATCGTCTTGAGTCCAACCCGGTAAGACACGA
CTTATCGCCACTGGCAGCAGCCACTGGTAACAGGATTAGCAGAGCGAGGTATGTAGGCGGTGCTACAGAG
TTCTTGAAGTGGTGGCCTAACTACGGCTACACTAGAAGAACAGTATTTGGTATCTGCGCTCTGCTGAAGC
CAGTTACCTTCGGAAAAAGAGTTGGTAGCTCTTGATCCGGCAAACAAACCACCGCTGGTAGCGGTGGTTT
TTTTGTTTGCAAGCAGCAGATTACGCGCAGAAAAAAAGGATCTCAAGAAGATCCTTTGATCTTTTCTACG
GGGTCTGACGCTCAGTGGAACGAAAACTCACGTTAAGGGATTTTGGTCATGAGATTATCAAAAAGGATCT
TCACCTAGATCCTTTTAAATTAAAAATGAAGTTTTAAATCAATCTAAAGTATATATGAGTAAACTTGGTC
TGACAGTTACCAATGCTTAATCAGTGAGGCACCTATCTCAGCGATCTGTCTATTTCGTTCATCCATAGTT
GCCTGACTCCCCGTCGTGTAGATAACTACGATACGGGAGGGCTTACCATCTGGCCCCAGTGCTGCAATGA
TACCGCGAGAACCACGCTCACCGGCTCCAGATTTATCAGCAATAAACCAGCCAGCCGGAAGGGCCGAGCG
CAGAAGTGGTCCTGCAACTTTATCCGCCTCCATCCAGTCTATTAATTGTTGCCGGGAAGCTAGAGTAAGT
AGTTCGCCAGTTAATAGTTTGCGCAACGTTGTTGCCATTGCTACAGGCATCGTGGTGTCACGCTCGTCGT
TTGGTATGGCTTCATTCAGCTCCGGTTCCCAACGATCAAGGCGAGTTACATGATCCCCCATGTTGTGCAA
AAAAGCGGTTAGCTCCTTCGGTCCTCCGATCGTTGTCAGAAGTAAGTTGGCCGCAGTGTTATCACTCATG
GTTATGGCAGCACTGCATAATTCTCTTACTGTCATGCCATCCGTAAGATGCTTTTCTGTGACTGGTGAGT
ACTCAACCAAGTCATTCTGAGAATAGTGTATGCGGCGACCGAGTTGCTCTTGCCCGGCGTCAATACGGGA
TAATACCGCGCCACATAGCAGAACTTTAAAAGTGCTCATCATTGGAAAACGTTCTTCGGGGCGAAAACTC
TCAAGGATCTTACCGCTGTTGAGATCCAGTTCGATGTAACCCACTCGTGCACCCAACTGATCTTCAGCAT
CTTTTACTTTCACCAGCGTTTCTGGGTGAGCAAAAACAGGAAGGCAAAATGCCGCAAAAAAGGGAATAAG
GGCGACACGGAAATGTTGAATACTCATACTCTTCCTTTTTCAATATTATTGAAGCATTTATCAAGGTTAT
TGTCTCATGAGCGGATACATATTTGAATGTATTTAGAAAAATAAACAAATAGGGGTTCCGCGCACGAATT
GGCCAGCGCTGCCATTTTTGGGGTGAGGCCGTTCGCGGCCGAGGGGCGCAGCCCCTGGGGGGATGGGAGG
CCCGCGTTAGCGGGCCGGGAGGGTTCGAGAAGGGGGGGCACCCCCCTTCGGCGTGCGCGGTCACGCGCAC
AGGGCGCAGCCCTGGTTAAAAACAAGGTTTATAAATATTGGTTTAAAAGCAGGTTAAAAGACAGGTTAGC
GGTGGCCGAAAAACGGGCGGAAACCCTTGCAAATGCTGGATTTTCTGCCTGTGGACAGCCCCTCAAATGT
CAATAGGTGCGCCCCTCATCTGTCAGCACTCTGCCCCTCAAGTGTCAAGGATCGCGCCCCTCATCTGTCA
GTAGTCGCGCCCCTCAAGTGTCAATACCGCAGGGCACTTATCCCCAGGCTTGTCCACATCATCTGTGGGA
AACTCGCGTAAAATCAGGCGTTTTCGCCGATTTGCGAGGCTGGCCAGCTCCACGTCGCCGGCCGAAATCG
AGCCTGCCCCTCATCTGTCAACGCCGCGCCGGGTGAGTCGGCCCCTCAAGTGTCAACGTCCGCCCCTCAT
CTGTCAGTGAGGGCCAAGTTTTCCGCGAGGTATCCACAACGCCGGCGGCCGCGGTGTCTCGCACACGGCT
TCGACGGCGTTTCTGGCGCGTTTGCAGGGCCATAGACGGCCGCCAGCCCA
